Addgene plasmid #43236: II-ACAC
Depositing lab: Chad Cowan & Kiran Musunuru. Depositing organization: Harvard University. Publication: A TALEN Genome-Editing System for Generating Human Stem Cell-Based Disease Models. Ding Q, Lee YK, Schaefer EA, Peters DT, Veres A, Kim K, Kuperwasser N, Motola DL, Meissner TB, Hendriks WT, Trevisan M, Gupta RM, Moisan A, Banks E, Friesen M, Schinzel RT, Xia F, Tang A, Xia Y, Figueroa E, Wann A, Ahfeldt T, Daheron L, Zhang F, Rubin LL, Peng LF, Chung RT, Musunuru K, Cowan CA. Cell Stem Cell. 2012 Dec 12. pii: S1934-5909(12)00645-5. doi: 10.1016/j.stem.2012.11.011. PubMed 23246482.
Backbone
  Vector backbone: pCRII-TOPO
  Backbone manufacturer: Invitrogen
  Backbone size w/o insert (bp): 3973
  Vector type: Bacterial Cloning
Growth in bacteria
  Bacterial resistance: Ampicillin and Kanamycin, 100 & 50 μg/mL
  Growth temperature: 37°C
  Growth strain: Top10
  Copy number: High Copy
Gene/Insert
  Gene/Insert name: II-ACAC
  Species: Synthetic
  Insert size (bp): 426
  Cloning method: TOPO Cloning
  Sequencing primers: 5′ T7; 3′ M13-rev
Terms and licenses: Academic/Nonprofit Terms; Industry Terms: Not Available to Industry
How to cite: II-ACAC was a gift from Chad Cowan & Kiran Musunuru (Addgene plasmid # 43236 ; http://n2t.net/addgene:43236 ; RRID:Addgene_43236)
