[The description below was written by a language model from this plasmid's Addgene catalogue record.]
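Description:
II-ACAC is a bacterial cloning plasmid built on the commercial pCRII-TOPO backbone (about 4 kb without insert), into which a 426 bp synthetic fragment was introduced by TOPO cloning. It is a high-copy plasmid maintained in E. coli and carries both ampicillin and kanamycin resistance, as is standard for this backbone, so either or both antibiotics can be used for selection. The insert lies between the T7 and M13 reverse priming sites of the vector, which the record lists for sequence verification. No feature table is provided, so the exact arrangement of elements within the plasmid cannot be described beyond these catalogue fields.

The record describes the insert only by its name and as synthetic; it does not state what the fragment encodes. The plasmid was deposited in connection with a TALEN genome-editing system developed for generating human stem cell-based disease models. In that context, the name and size are consistent with a pre-assembled block of four TALE repeat units, about 100 bp each, specifying the nucleotides A-C-A-C, with the "II" prefix plausibly marking the block's position in a multi-block assembly of a full TALE DNA-binding array. This reading is an inference, not something the record states. There is no indication of a eukaryotic promoter, tag or reporter, and the vector type is listed purely as bacterial cloning. The plasmid is therefore best regarded as a storage and source clone for a modular part used to build custom TALENs, not as an expression construct.
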