>Addgene plasmid #43236 | II-ACAC | depositor partial sequence | sequence record 58501 | II-ACAC sequence 426 bps
CGTCTCGCTTAACCCCAGAGCAGGTCGTGGCAATCGCCTCCAACATTGGCGGGAAACAGGCACTCGAGAC
TGTCCAGCGCCTGCTTCCCGTGCTGTGCCAAGCGCACGGACTCACCCCAGAGCAGGTCGTGGCGATCGCA
AGCCACGACGGAGGAAAGCAAGCCTTGGAAACAGTACAGAGGCTGTTGCCTGTGCTGTGCCAAGCGCACG
GCCTCACCCCAGAGCAGGTCGTGGCAATCGCCTCCAACATTGGCGGGAAACAGGCACTCGAGACTGTCCA
GCGCCTGCTTCCCGTGCTGTGCCAAGCGCACGGATTAACCCCAGAGCAGGTCGTGGCGATCGCAAGCCAC
GACGGAGGAAAGCAAGCCTTGGAAACAGTACAGAGGCTGTTGCCTGTGCTGTGCCAAGCGCACGGGCTCA
GAGACG
