>Addgene plasmid #43236 | II-ACAC | addgene partial sequence | sequence record 61931 | M13-F20 5'-TGTAAAACGACGGCCAGT-3'
GGCGAATTGGGCCCTCTAGATGCATGCTCGAGCGGCCGCCAGTGTGATGGATATCTGCAGAATTCGCCCT
TAGTATCTTTCCTGTGCCCACGTCTCTGAGCCCGTGCGCTTGGCACAGCACAGGCAACAGCCTCTGTACT
GTTTCCAAGGCTTGCTTTCCTCCGTCGTGGCTTGCGATCGCCACGACCTGCTCTGGGGTTAATCCGTGCG
CTTGGCACAGCACGGGAAGCAGGCGCTGGACAGTCTCGAGTGCCTGTTTCCCGCCAATGTTGGAGGCGAT
TGCCACGACCTGCTCTGGGGTGAGGCCGTGCGCTTGGCACAGCACAGGCAACAGCCTCTGTACTGTTTCC
AAGGCTTGCTTTCCTCCGTCGTGGCTTGCGATCGCCACGACCTGCTCTGGGGTGAGTCCGTGCGCTTGGC
ACAGCACGGGAAGCAGGCGCTGGACAGTCTCGAGTGCCTGTTTCCCGCCAATGTTGGAGGCGATTGCCAC
GACCTGCTCTGGGGTTAAGCGAGACGCGCTAGGACGGCATCTATATAAGGGCGAATTCCAGCACACTGGC
GGCCGTTACTAGTGGATCCGAGCTCGGTACCAAGCTTGGCGTAATCATGGTCATAGCTGTTTCCTGTGTG
AAATTGTTATCCGCTCACAATTCCACACAACATACGAGCCGGAAGCATAAAGTGTAAAGCCTGGGGTGCC
TAATGAGTGAGCTAACTCACATTAATTGCGTTGCGCTCACTGCCCGCTTTCCAGTCGGGAAACCTGTCGT
GCCAGCTGCATTAATGAATCGGCCAACGCGCGGGGAGAGGCGGTTTGCGTATTGGGCGCTCTTCCGCTTC
CTCGCTCACTGACTCGCTGCGCTCGGTCGTTCGGCTGCGGCGAGCGTATCACTAT
